>Addgene plasmid #156584 | pD649-HAsp-HAVCR2-Fc(DAPA)-AviTag-6xHis | addgene full sequence | sequence record 426824 | Addgene NGS Result
TTTCAATATTATTGAAGCATTTATCAGGGTTATTGTCTCATGAGCGGATACATATTTGAATGTATTTAGA
AAAATAAACAAATAGGGGTCAGTGTTACAACCAATTAACCAATTCTGAACATTATCGCGAGCCCATTTAT
ACCTGAATATGGCTCATAACACCCCTTGCTCATGACCAAAATCCCTTAACGTGAGTTACGCGCGCGTCGT
TCCACTGAGCGTCAGACCCCGTAGAAAAGATCAAAGGATCTTCTTGAGATCCTTTTTTTCTGCGCGTAAT
CTGCTGCTTGCAAACAAAAAAACCACCGCTACCAGCGGTGGTTTGTTTGCCGGATCAAGAGCTACCAACT
CTTTTTCCGAAGGTAACTGGCTTCAGCAGAGCGCAGATACCAAATACTGTTCTTCTAGTGTAGCCGTAGT
TAGCCCACCACTTCAAGAACTCTGTAGCACCGCCTACATACCTCGCTCTGCTAATCCTGTTACCAGTGGC
TGCTGCCAGTGGCGATAAGTCGTGTCTTACCGGGTTGGACTCAAGACGATAGTTACCGGATAAGGCGCAG
CGGTCGGGCTGAACGGGGGGTTCGTGCACACAGCCCAGCTTGGAGCGAACGACCTACACCGAACTGAGAT
ACCTACAGCGTGAGCTATGAGAAAGCGCCACGCTTCCCGAAGGGAGAAAGGCGGACAGGTATCCGGTAAG
CGGCAGGGTCGGAACAGGAGAGCGCACGAGGGAGCTTCCAGGGGGAAACGCCTGGTATCTTTATAGTCCT
GTCGGGTTTCGCCACCTCTGACTTGAGCGTCGATTTTTGTGATGCTCGTCAGGGGGGCGGAGCCTATGGA
AAAACGCCAGCAACGCGGCCTTTTTACGGTTCCTGGCCTTTTGCTGGCCTTTTGCTCACATGTTCTTTCC
TGCGTTATCCCCTGATTCTGTGGATAACCGTATTACCGCCTTTGAGTGAGCTGATACCGCTCGCCGCAGC
CGAACGACCGAGCGCAGCGAGTCAGTGAGCGAGGAAGCGGAAGGCGAGAGTAGGGAACTGCCAGGCATCA
AACTAAGCAGAAGGCCCCTGACGGATGGCCTTTTTGCGTTTCTACAAACTCTTTCTGTGTTGTAAAACGA
CGGCCAGTCTTAAGCTCGGGCCCCCTGGGCGGTTCTGATAACGAGTAATCGTTAATCCGCAAATAACGTA
AAAACCCGCTTCGGCGGGTTTTTTTATGGGGGGAGTTTAGGGAAAGAGCATTTGTCAGAATATTTAAGGG
CGCCTGTCACTTTGCTTGATATATGAGAATTATTTAACCTTATAAATGAGAAAAAAGCAACGCACTTTAA
ATAAGATACGTTGCTTTTTCGATTGATGAACACCTATAATTAAACTATTCATCTATTATTTATGATTTTT
TGTATATACAATATTTCTAGTTTGTTAAAGAGAATTAAGAAAATAAATCTCGAAAATAATAAAGGGAAAA
TCAGTTTTTGATATCAAAATTATACATGTCAACGATAATACAAAATATAATACAAACTATAAGATGTTAT
CAGTATTTATTATCATTTAGAATAAATTTTGTGTCGCCCTTAATTGTGAGCGGATAACAATTACGAGCTT
CATGCACAGTGGCGTTGACTCAATATTGGCCATTAGCCATATTATTCATTGGTTATATAGCATAAATCAA
TATTGGCTATTGGCCATTGCATACGTTGTATCTATATCATAATATGTACATTTATATTGGCTCATGTCCA
ATATGACCGCCATGTTGGCATTGATTATTGACTAGTTATTAATAGTAATCAATTACGGGGTCATTAGTTC
ATAGCCCATATATGGAGTTCCGCGTTACATAACTTACGGTAAATGGCCCGCCTGGCTGACCGCCCAACGA
CCCCCGCCCATTGACGTCAATAATGACGTATGTTCCCATAGTAACGCCAATAGGGACTTTCCATTGACGT
CAATGGGTGGAGTATTTACGGTAAACTGCCCACTTGGCAGTACATCAAGTGTATCATATGCCAAGTACGC
CCCCTATTGACGTCAATGACGGTAAATGGCCCGCCTGGCATTATGCCCAGTACATGACCTTATGGGACTT
TCCTACTTGGCAGTACATCTACGTATTAGTCATCGCTATTACCATGGTGATGCGGTTTTGGCAGTACATC
AATGGGCGTGGATAGCGGTTTGACTCACGGGGATTTCCAAGTCTCCACCCCATTGACGTCAATGGGAGTT
TGTTTTGGCACCAAAATCAACGGGACTTTCCAAAATGTCGTAACAACTCCGCCCCATTGACGCAAATGGG
CGGTAGGCGTGTACGGTGGGAGGTCTATATAAGCAGAGCTCGTTTAGTGAACCGTCAGATCGCCTGGAGA
CGCCATCCACGCTGTTTTGACCTCCATAGAAGACACCGGGACCGATCCAGCCTCCGCGGCCGGGAACGGT
GCATTGGAACGCGGATTCCCCGTGCCAAGAGTGACGTAAGTACCGCCTATAGAGTCTATAGGCCCACCCC
CTTGGCTTCGTTAGAACGCGGCTACAATTAATACATAACCTTATGTATCATACACATACGATTTAGGTGA
CACTATAGAATAACATCCACTTTGCCTTTCTCTCCACAGGTGTCCACTCCCAGGTCCAACTGCACCTCGG
TTCTATCGAAAACGCGCCTGCTAGCGCCACCATGAAGACCATCATTGCCCTGAGCTACATCTTCTGCCTG
GTGTTCGCTGCGGCCGCCTCTGAAGTCGAGTATAGAGCCGAAGTGGGCCAGAACGCCTACCTGCCTTGTT
TCTATACTCCCGCCGCTCCTGGCAATCTGGTGCCTGTTTGTTGGGGAAAAGGCGCCTGTCCTGTGTTCGA
GTGCGGCAATGTGGTGCTGAGAACCGACGAGAGGGACGTGAACTACTGGACCAGCAGATACTGGCTGAAC
GGCGATTTCAGAAAGGGCGACGTGTCCCTGACCATCGAGAATGTGACACTGGCCGACAGCGGCATCTACT
GCTGCAGAATCCAGATTCCTGGCATCATGAACGACGAGAAGTTCAACCTGAAGCTGGTCATCAAGCCCGC
CAAAGTGACCCCTGCTCCTACCAGACAGAGAGACTTTACCGCCGCCTTTCCTCGGATGCTGACCACAAGA
GGACACGGACCTGCCGAGACACAGACACTGGGAAGCCTGCCTGACATCAATCTGACCCAGATCAGCACCC
TGGCCAACGAGCTGAGAGACAGCAGACTGGCTAATGACCTGAGAGACTCCGGCGCCACCATCAGAATTGG
AGGCGCGCCGGGCGGCGACAAGACCCACACCTGCCCCCCCTGCCCAGCTCCAGAACTGCTGGGAGGGCCT
TCCGTGTTCCTGTTCCCCCCCAAGCCCAAGGACACCCTGATGATCAGCAGGACCCCCGAGGTGACCTGCG
TGGTGGTGGCCGTGTCCCACGAGGACCCAGAGGTGAAGTTCAACTGGTACGTGGACGGCGTGGAGGTGCA
CAACGCCAAGACCAAGCCCAGAGAGGAGCAGTACAACAGCACCTACAGGGTGGTGTCCGTGCTGACCGTG
CTGCACCAGGACTGGCTGAACGGCAAAGAATACAAGTGCAAAGTCTCCAACAAGGCCCTGGCTGCCCCAA
TCGAAAAGACAATCAGCAAGGCCAAGGGCCAGCCACGGGAGCCCCAGGTGTACACCCTGCCCCCCAGCCG
GGAGGAGATGACCAAGAACCAGGTGTCCCTGACCTGTCTGGTGAAGGGCTTCTACCCCAGCGATATCGCC
GTGGAGTGGGAGAGCAACGGCCAGCCCGAGAACAACTACAAGACCACCCCCCCAGTGCTGGACAGCGACG
GCAGCTTCTTCCTGTACAGCAAGCTGACCGTGGACAAGTCCAGGTGGCAGCAGGGCAACGTGTTCAGCTG
CAGCGTGATGCACGAGGCCCTGCACAACCACTACACCCAGAAGTCCCTGAGCCTGAGCCCCGGCGGCAGC
GGTCTTAATGATATTTTCGAGGCTCAGAAGATTGAGTGGCATGAACACCACCACCATCACCACTAAGGCC
GGCCTGTAGTCACTGGCACAACGCGTTACCCGGTAAGCCAATCGGGTATACACGGTCGTCATACTGCAGA
CAGGGTTCTTCTACTTTGCAAGATAGTCTTGAGTAGTAAAATAAATAGATAGAGAAAATCAGCCTCGACT
GTGCCTTCTAGTTGCCAGCCATCTGTTGTTTGCCCCTCCCCCGTGCCTTCCTTGACCCTGGAAGGTGCCA
CTCCCACTGTCCTTTCCTAATAAAATGAGGAAATTGCATCACAACACTCAACCCTATCTCGGTCTATTCT
TTTGATTTATAAGGGATTTTGCCGATTTCGGCCTATTGGTTAAAAAATGAGCTGATTTAACAAAAATTTA
ACGCGAATTAATTCTGTGGAATGTGTGTCAGTTAGGGTGTGGAAAGTCCCCAGGCTCCCCAGCAGGCAGA
AGTATGCAAAGCATGCATCTCAATTAGTCAGCAACCAGGTGTGGAAAGTCCCCAGGCTCCCCAGCAGGCA
GAAGTATGCAAAGCATGCATCTCAATTAGTCAGCAACCATAGTCCCGCCCCTAACTCCGCCCATCCCGCC
CCTAACTCCGCCCAGTTCCGCCCATTCTCCGCCCCATGGCTGACTAATTTTTTTTATTTATGCAGAGGCC
GAGGCCGCCTCTGCCTCTGAGCTATTCCAGAAGTAGTGAGGAGGCTTTTTTGGAGGCCTAGGCTTTTGCA
AAAAGCTCCCGGGAGCTTGTATATCCATTTTCGGATCTGATCAGCACGTGTTGACAATTAATCATCGGCA
TAGTATATCGGCATAGTATAATACGACAAGGTGAGGAACTAAACCATGACCGAGTACAAGCCCACGGTGC
GCCTCGCCACCCGCGACGACGTCCCCAGGGCCGTACGCACCCTCGCCGCCGCGTTCGCCGACTACCCCGC
CACGCGCCACACCGTCGATCCGGACCGCCACATCGAGCGGGTCACCGAGCTGCAAGAACTCTTCCTCACG
CGCGTCGGGCTCGACATCGGCAAGGTGTGGGTCGCGGACGACGGCGCCGCGGTGGCGGTCTGGACCACGC
CGGAGAGCGTCGAAGCGGGGGCGGTGTTCGCCGAGATCGGCCCGCGCATGGCCGAGTTGAGCGGTTCCCG
GCTGGCCGCGCAGCAACAGATGGAAGGCCTCCTGGCGCCGCACCGGCCCAAGGAGCCCGCGTGGTTCCTG
GCCACCGTCGGCGTCTCGCCCGACCACCAGGGCAAGGGTCTGGGCAGCGCCGTCGTGCTCCCCGGAGTGG
AGGCGGCCGAGCGCGCCGGGGTGCCCGCCTTCCTGGAGACATCCGCGCCCCGCAACCTCCCCTTCTACGA
GCGGCTCGGCTTCACCGTCACCGCCGACGTCGAGGTGCCCGAAGGACCGCGCACCTGGTGCATGACCCGC
AAGCCCGGTGCCTGACACGTGCTACGAGATTTCGATTCCACCGCCGCCTTCTATGAAAGGTTGGGCTTCG
GAATCGTTTTCCGGGACGCCGGCTGGATGATCCTCCAGCGCGGGGATCTCATGCTGGAGTTCTTCGCCCA
CCCCAACTTGTTTATTGCAGCTTATAATGGTTACAAATAAAGCAATAGCATCACAAATTTCACAAATAAA
GCATTTTTTTCACTGCATTCTAGTTGTGGTTTGTCCAAACTCATCAATGTATCTTATCATGTCTGTATAC
CGTCGACCTCTAGCTAGAGCTTGGCGTAATCATGGTCATTACCAATGCTTAATCAGTGAGGCACCTATCT
CAGCGATCTGTCTATTTCGTTCATCCATAGTTGCCTGACTCCCCGTCGTGTAGATAACTACGATACGGGA
GGGCTTACCATCTGGCCCCAGCGCTGCGATGATACCGCGAGAACCACGCTCACCGGCTCCGGATTTATCA
GCAATAAACCAGCCAGCCGGAAGGGCCGAGCGCAGAAGTGGTCCTGCAACTTTATCCGCCTCCATCCAGT
CTATTAATTGTTGCCGGGAAGCTAGAGTAAGTAGTTCGCCAGTTAATAGTTTGCGCAACGTTGTTGCCAT
CGCTACAGGCATCGTGGTGTCACGCTCGTCGTTTGGTATGGCTTCATTCAGCTCCGGTTCCCAACGATCA
AGGCGAGTTACATGATCCCCCATGTTGTGCAAAAAAGCGGTTAGCTCCTTCGGTCCTCCGATCGTTGTCA
GAAGTAAGTTGGCCGCAGTGTTATCACTCATGGTTATGGCAGCACTGCATAATTCTCTTACTGTCATGCC
ATCCGTAAGATGCTTTTCTGTGACTGGTGAGTACTCAACCAAGTCATTCTGAGAATAGTGTATGCGGCGA
CCGAGTTGCTCTTGCCCGGCGTCAATACGGGATAATACCGCGCCACATAGCAGAACTTTAAAAGTGCTCA
TCATTGGAAAACGTTCTTCGGGGCGAAAACTCTCAAGGATCTTACCGCTGTTGAGATCCAGTTCGATGTA
ACCCACTCGTGCACCCAACTGATCTTCAGCATCTTTTACTTTCACCAGCGTTTCTGGGTGAGCAAAAACA
GGAAGGCAAAATGCCGCAAAAAAGGGAATAAGGGCGACACGGAAATGTTGAATACTCATATTCTTCCTT
Features (pLannotate 1.2.2; 21 found; start..end, strand, type, name):
    119..143     -  CDS            KanR (fragment): aminoglycoside phosphotransferase; aph(3')-Ia; confers resistance to kanamycin
    254..842     +  rep_origin     ori: high-copy-number ColE1/pMB1/pBR322/pUC origin of replication
   1067..1084    +  terminator     rrnB T2 terminator (fragment): transcription terminator T2 from the E. coli rrnB gene
   1109..1128    -  CDS            lacZα (fragment): LacZα fragment of β-galactosidase; lacZ fragment
   1584..1600    +  protein_bind   lac operator: The lac repressor binds to the lac operator to inhibit transcription in E. coli. This inhibition can be relieved by adding lactose or isopropyl-β-D-thiogalactopyranoside (IPTG). lac repressor encoded by lacI
   1843..2146    +  enhancer       CMV enhancer: human cytomegalovirus immediate early enhancer
   2147..2350    +  promoter       CMV promoter: human cytomegalovirus (CMV) immediate early promoter
   2486..2529    +  intron         CMV intron (fragment): modified intron A from human cytomegalovirus
   2581..2599    +  promoter       SP6 promoter: promoter for bacteriophage SP6 RNA polymerase
   2603..2640    +  CDS            IgH signal sequence (fragment): signal sequence from the mouse immunoglobulin heavy chain variable region
   2746..3291    +  CDS            HAVCR2 (fragment): HAVR2_HUMAN - Also known as TIM3, TIMD3. Experimental evidence at protein level: Swiss-Prot protein existence level 1. Cell surface receptor implicated in modulating innate and adaptive immune responses. Generally accepted to have an inhibiting function. Reports on stimulating functions suggest that the activity may be influenced by the cellular context and/or the respective ligand (PubMed:24825777). Regulates macrophage activation (PubMed:11823861). Inhibits T-helper type 1 lymphocyte (Th1)-mediated auto- and alloimmune responses and promotes immunological tolerance (PubMed:14556005). In CD8+
   3307..3984    +  CDS            IGHG1 (fragment): IGHG1_HUMAN - Experimental evidence at protein level: Swiss-Prot protein existence level 1. Constant region of immunoglobulin heavy chains. Immunoglobulins, also known as antibodies, are membrane-bound or secreted glycoproteins produced by B lymphocytes. In the recognition phase of humoral immunity, the membrane-bound immunoglobulins serve as receptors which, upon binding of a specific antigen, trigger the clonal expansion and differentiation of B lymphocytes into immunoglobulins- secreting plasma cells. Secreted immunoglobulins mediate the effector phase of humoral immunity, which results in
   4199..4310    +  polyA_signal   bGH poly(A) signal: bovine growth hormone polyadenylation signal
   4311..4419    +  rep_origin     f1 ori (fragment): f1 bacteriophage origin of replication; arrow indicates direction of (+) strand synthesis
   4433..4762    +  promoter       SV40 promoter: SV40 enhancer and early promoter
   4810..4857    +  promoter       EM7 promoter: synthetic bacterial promoter&nbsp
   4876..5475    +  CDS            PuroR (fragment): puromycin N-acetyltransferase; pac from Streptomyces; confers resistance to puromycin
   5485..5610    +  CDS            ble (fragment): BLE_KLEPN - Experimental evidence at protein level: Swiss-Prot protein existence level 1. Binding protein with a strong affinity to the bleomycin family of antibiotics. Binds to CL990; an antimitotic-antibiotic compound. From Klebsiella pneumoniae.
   5605..5726    +  polyA_signal   SV40 poly(A) signal: SV40 polyadenylation signal
   5779..6639    -  CDS            AmpR: β-lactamase; bla; confers resistance to ampicillin, carbenicillin, and related antibiotics
   6642..89      -  promoter       AmpR promoter (fragment) (across the origin): bla
