[The description below was written by a language model from this plasmid's Addgene catalogue record and pLannotate feature annotations shown in this document.]
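Description:
pD649-HAsp-HAVCR2-Fc(DAPA)-AviTag-6xHis is a mammalian expression plasmid built on the pD649 backbone for producing a secreted, Fc-fused form of the extracellular domain of human HAVCR2 (TIM-3, CD366), an immunoglobulin-superfamily cell-surface receptor generally regarded as inhibitory in innate and adaptive immune responses. In E. coli it is maintained at high copy through a ColE1/pUC-type origin and selected with ampicillin via the β-lactamase gene. The full-length sequenced record is 6,649 nt, consistent with the stated backbone plus the 543 bp insert.

Expression is driven by the CMV immediate-early enhancer and promoter, followed by a fragment of CMV intron A and an SP6 promoter that can also support in vitro transcription. The open reading frame begins with a leader peptide ("HAsp" in the name; the annotation software matches a short part of this region to an immunoglobulin heavy-chain signal sequence), which directs the protein into the secretory pathway. The HAVCR2 ectodomain sits between two retained restriction sites and is fused at its C terminus to a human IgG1 Fc carrying the D265A and P329A (DAPA) substitutions, which are generally used to reduce Fc effector binding. According to the catalogue entry, an AviTag for site-specific biotinylation and a 6xHis tag for affinity purification follow, although these are not individually annotated in the feature table. A bGH polyadenylation signal terminates the transcript.

A separate SV40/EM7-driven puromycin resistance cassette with an SV40 poly(A) signal could allow selection of transfected mammalian cells. The depositor notes that some plasmids in this collection carry a transposase insertion upstream of the CMV promoter, but none is annotated here. The plasmid belongs to a collection built for mapping protein-protein interactions among human IgSF cell-surface proteins.
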