Addgene plasmid #156584: pD649-HAsp-HAVCR2-Fc(DAPA)-AviTag-6xHis
Purpose: Mammalian expression of cell-surface protein extracellular domain fused to Fc(DAPA)-Avi-6xHis. Protein is secreted from cells.
Depositing lab: Chris Garcia. Depositing organization: Stanford University. Publication: A Human IgSF Cell-Surface Interactome Reveals a Complex Network of Protein-Protein Interactions. Wojtowicz WM, Vielmetter J, Fernandes RA, Siepe DH, Eastman CL, Chisholm GB, Cox S, Klock H, Anderson PW, Rue SM, Miller JJ, Glaser SM, Bragstad ML, Vance J, Lam AW, Lesley SA, Zinn K, Garcia KC. Cell. 2020 Aug 20;182(4):1027-1043.e17. doi: 10.1016/j.cell.2020.07.025. PubMed 32822567.
Backbone
  Vector backbone: pD649
  Backbone size w/o insert (bp): 6106
  Vector type: Mammalian Expression
Growth in bacteria
  Bacterial resistance: Ampicillin, 100 μg/mL
  Growth temperature: 37°C
  Growth strain: DH5alpha
  Copy number: High Copy
Gene/Insert
  Gene/Insert name: HAVCR2 (alt name: HAVR2)
  Species: H. sapiens (human)
  Insert size (bp): 543
  Mutation: Fc region of human IgG contains D265A and P329A mutations (DAPA)
  Entrez Gene: HAVCR2 (a.k.a. CD366, HAVcr-2, KIM-3, SPTCL, TIM3, TIMD-3, TIMD3, Tim-3)
  Promoter: CMV/SP6
  Tag / fusion protein: Fc(DAPA)-AviTag-6xHis (C terminal on backbone)
  Cloning method: Restriction Enzyme; 5′ cloning site GCGGCCGC (not destroyed); 3′ cloning site GGCGCGCC (not destroyed)
  Sequencing primers: 5′ ATTTAGGTGACACTATAG; 3′ CACGTACCAGTTGAACTTCACC
Resource information
  A portion of this plasmid was derived from a plasmid made by: synthesis by ThermoFisher
Terms and licenses: Academic/Nonprofit Terms; Industry Terms: Not Available to Industry
Depositor comments: Some plasmids in this collection may have an IS4-like element ISVsa5 family transposase upstream of the CMV promoter.
How to cite: pD649-HAsp-HAVCR2-Fc(DAPA)-AviTag-6xHis was a gift from Chris Garcia (Addgene plasmid # 156584 ; http://n2t.net/addgene:156584 ; RRID:Addgene_156584)
