>Addgene plasmid #156584 | pD649-HAsp-HAVCR2-Fc(DAPA)-AviTag-6xHis | depositor partial sequence | sequence record 302278 | insert (extracellular domain)
TCTGAAGTCGAGTATAGAGCCGAAGTGGGCCAGAACGCCTACCTGCCTTGTTTCTATACTCCCGCCGCTC
CTGGCAATCTGGTGCCTGTTTGTTGGGGAAAAGGCGCCTGTCCTGTGTTCGAGTGCGGCAATGTGGTGCT
GAGAACCGACGAGAGGGACGTGAACTACTGGACCAGCAGATACTGGCTGAACGGCGATTTCAGAAAGGGC
GACGTGTCCCTGACCATCGAGAATGTGACACTGGCCGACAGCGGCATCTACTGCTGCAGAATCCAGATTC
CTGGCATCATGAACGACGAGAAGTTCAACCTGAAGCTGGTCATCAAGCCCGCCAAAGTGACCCCTGCTCC
TACCAGACAGAGAGACTTTACCGCCGCCTTTCCTCGGATGCTGACCACAAGAGGACACGGACCTGCCGAG
ACACAGACACTGGGAAGCCTGCCTGACATCAATCTGACCCAGATCAGCACCCTGGCCAACGAGCTGAGAG
ACAGCAGACTGGCTAATGACCTGAGAGACTCCGGCGCCACCATCAGAATTGGA
